>Addgene plasmid #195909 | pNL2114 pARF19 GG0-GG1 | addgene full sequence | sequence record 386872 | Addgene NGS Result
CACTCTGTGGTCTCAGGAGCCACGCGCAGCAAATATTGACCCAAAAAGGCATAAAAAACACTAAAGCATG
CCAACTTTTTATTCTTGTTGAGATTTACTTTGTCGTCCCATATCTTTTCAAATTTTGATCCTCTATAATA
TATGTTTAAACCTAACTTATCAAACTTTACATTCCTTTTTCTTTTGCTCACTAGGTAAGGCTCTTGAGAT
CGCTTCACCTCATCTCTTGTTTAACATTTATAAACATGTAGCTGTCTGGTTAATCAATTTACATGTGGTA
AATTATAAATTACTCTAGAAAGAGATGTATATTAAACTGCTAAGTTCATGGCTAATCTTCGGTATTTCTT
GTTTAACCGCGATAAGTTGAACATATATTAATGAGCTCTTATGGTTTTTGTTTAATGTCCATTTGGAGGT
GTGATCATCTCATATGTTCTCACCAAAAGATTACCACTTGAATTCTTTTACATGTGAAATGTTTTAATTT
ATTAACCCTCTTCTGTTTTGATCAAAACATAAACTATATATTTGAATCTTTTATATATAATTCATATTAA
TTAAATAACATCATGTTTTCAATGAATGTATTGACATGATATCAATGAAGAATATTTACTTTGGAAAGAG
TCAGAGTTGTTCTCGAAAGATATTTAAATGTTCCAAATTATTTCCGTTTGTCTAAACATAGAAAATCCCT
AATTACATATAAATCAACAAAAAGGTAATAATTAGGTCAAAACCTCCCCCACTAAATACATGTATACTGA
GATTCAGAAATACAATACTATTATAGTATATGTTAATTGAAAGCAAAATTCATAAGAAAGATCGGCGTTG
AAAGGAAAAAGGCTCTACAACTACATTTTATATGCATACGTAGAGAGCTGAAAGTAAGGAACAACTCTAC
TCCGGTCCAGATTAATTGTAAAGAACTTTATACATTAATTAAAACAAAAACGAACACTTTATACTATTGA
TTAAAAAAAGAAGAAGATGAATAAAATAATTGCCTGAAAAATTAATAATTACACATGAAGGCTTAGCTTT
AATTGGAGTATAATGATGTCCGTAGCTCTGTAAACATGTGAAGTTCTCCTCCTTTTGCGGCTAGTGGGTG
CTCCATTGCGTATCAAAAGGAATATTATTCTAATCATAATTAAGTCATTAAATTACTAGTAGTGTTTTTT
TTTTTCTCGCATTATACGGACATGTCTCAATTTGGACCAATCCATATAAATGAATAAACTTATTAGCTAC
TACTATATTATAACAGAAAATATGTATATAAAAGAAAAAAAGTGGGACATCTTTTCTGGTAACCAAGAGT
TTACAACTTTGGATTAGAAAATATTTAAGTCCCCATTTGGCTTGCAATTTTCGGTCCGCCGAACCTAATC
CTTAGGTTTTTCTCAATATATCCGGGTTTATGGTATAACCTCATTCATAAGAAAATCCGTATTACTAAAG
TAAAAAATTAAAAATATGGTTATAAAAACGAGGGAAAGTTAACAGATTTTAAAACCATGGACTGTTTTTC
CAACAACAGTAAATTATAATCGGAAAAGATAAAAATAAAAAGAAATAAAAAAGGTGGGACCGACAAGAAG
AAGACATCAAGTGGGGTGCCACGTCAGAAGGCATAAGAAAAGATTTCATCTTTCCGCATGTATCCGATCC
CAATCGGCTTAAATCTCAATATCGATTATTGTTTTTATTTTTTTGAAAAAACACTTGAGAATCTGCAGAA
ACACGAGAAAAAAAAGAAAAGTTTCAAAGCTTTTTAAGAGCTTAAAAATTTGCTTTGAAGCTTCAAATAT
TCTTATGAACTAAAAAGAAGAAAAAAGCTTTTGTTTCTTTTTCCTTAGCAGCAGAATGATTTTTGTTTCC
AAAATTATTACTATTTAGTTTCTCTCGTGCTCTTCTCTTGAGCAAATACAGATTCGTTAATTTTGCTGAA
GAAGAAGAACTCTGTTTCTTCCCTGCACCAAACCAATTTTTTCGTTCTTTCTATAAACCAATGTGAGACC
ACGAAGTGCCTGAATTCTGCAGATATCCATCACACTGGCGGCCGCTCGAGCATGCATCTAGAGGGCCCAA
TTCGCCCTATAGTGAGTCGTATTACAATTCACTGGCCGTCGTTTTACAACGTCGTGACTGGGAAAACCCT
GGCGTTACCCAACTTAATCGCCTTGCAGCACATCCCCCTTTCGCCAGCTGGCGTAATAGCGAAGAGGCCC
GCACCGATCGCCCTTCCCAACAGTTGCGCAGCCTATACGTACGGCAGTTTAAGGTTTACACCTATAAAAG
AGAGAGCCGTTATCGTCTGTTTGTGGATGTACAGAGTGATATTATTGACACGCCGGGGCGACGGATGGTG
ATCCCCCTGGCCAGTGCACGTCTGCTGTCAGATAAAGTCTCCCGTGAACTTTACCCGGTGGTGCATATCG
GGGATGAAAGCTGGCGCATGATGACCACCGATATGGCCAGTGTGCCGGTCTCCGTTATCGGGGAAGAAGT
GGCTGATCTCAGCCACCGCGAAAATGACATCAAAAACGCCATTAACCTGATGTTCTGGGGAATATAAATG
TCAGGCATGAGATTATCAAAAAGGATCTTCACCTAGATCCTTTTCACGTAGAAAGCCAGTCCGCAGAAAC
GGTGCTGACCCCGGATGAATGTCAGCTACTGGGCTATCTGGACAAGGGAAAACGCAAGCGCAAAGAGAAA
GCAGGTAGCTTGCAGTGGGCTTACATGGCGATAGCTAGACTGGGCGGTTTTATGGACAGCAAGCGAACCG
GAATTGCCAGCTGGGGCGCCCTCTGGTAAGGTTGGGAAGCCCTGCAAAGTAAACTGGATGGCTTTCTTGC
CGCCAAGGATCTGATGGCGCAGGGGATCAAGCTCTGATCAAGAGACAGGATGAGGATCGTTTCGCATGAT
TGAACAAGATGGATTGCACGCAGGTTCTCCGGCCGCTTGGGTGGAGAGGCTATTCGGCTATGACTGGGCA
CAACAGACAATCGGCTGCTCTGATGCCGCCGTGTTCCGGCTGTCAGCGCAGGGGCGCCCGGTTCTTTTTG
TCAAGACCGACCTGTCCGGTGCCCTGAATGAACTGCAAGACGAGGCAGCGCGGCTATCGTGGCTGGCCAC
GACGGGCGTTCCTTGCGCAGCTGTGCTCGACGTTGTCACTGAAGCGGGAAGGGACTGGCTGCTATTGGGC
GAAGTGCCGGGGCAGGATCTCCTGTCATCTCACCTTGCTCCTGCCGAGAAAGTATCCATCATGGCTGATG
CAATGCGGCGGCTGCATACGCTTGATCCGGCTACCTGCCCATTCGACCACCAAGCGAAACATCGCATCGA
GCGAGCACGTACTCGGATGGAAGCCGGTCTTGTCGATCAGGATGATCTGGACGAAGAGCATCAGGGGCTC
GCGCCAGCCGAACTGTTCGCCAGGCTCAAGGCGAGCATGCCCGACGGCGAGGATCTCGTCGTGACCCATG
GCGATGCCTGCTTGCCGAATATCATGGTGGAAAATGGCCGCTTTTCTGGATTCATCGACTGTGGCCGGCT
GGGTGTGGCGGACCGCTATCAGGACATAGCGTTGGCTACCCGTGATATTGCTGAAGAGCTTGGCGGCGAA
TGGGCTGACCGCTTCCTCGTGCTTTACGGTATCGCCGCTCCCGATTCGCAGCGCATCGCCTTCTATCGCC
TTCTTGACGAGTTCTTCTGAATTATTAACGCTTACAATTTCCTGATGCGGTATTTTCTCCTTACGCATCT
GTGCGGTATTTCACACCGCATCAGGTGGCACTTTTCGGGGAAATGTGCGCGGAACCCCTATTTGTTTATT
TTTCTAAATACATTCAAATATGTATCCGCTCATGAGACAATAACCCTGATAAATGCTTCAATAATAGCAC
GTGAGGAGGGCCACCATGGCCAAGTTGACCAGTGCCGTTCCGGTGCTCACCGCGCGCGACGTCGCCGGAG
CGGTCGAGTTCTGGACCGACCGGCTCGGGTTCTCCCGGGACTTCGTGGAGGACGACTTCGCCGGTGTGGT
CCGGGACGACGTGACCCTGTTCATCAGCGCGGTCCAGGACCAGGTGGTGCCGGACAACACCCTGGCCTGG
GTGTGGGTGCGCGGCCTGGACGAGCTGTACGCCGAGTGGTCGGAGGTCGTGTCCACGAACTTCCGGGACG
CCTCCGGGCCGGCCATGACCGAGATCGGCGAGCAGCCGTGGGGGCGGGAGTTCGCCCTGCGCGACCCGGC
CGGCAACTGCGTGCACTTCGTGGCCGAGGAGCAGGACTGACACGTGCTAAAACTTCATTTTTAATTTAAA
AGGATCTAGGTGAAGATCCTTTTTGATAATCTCATGACCAAAATCCCTTAACGTGAGTTTTCGTTCCACT
GAGCGTCAGACCCCGTAGAAAAGATCAAAGGATCTTCTTGAGATCCTTTTTTTCTGCGCGTAATCTGCTG
CTTGCAAACAAAAAAACCACCGCTACCAGCGGTGGTTTGTTTGCCGGATCAAGAGCTACCAACTCTTTTT
CCGAAGGTAACTGGCTTCAGCAGAGCGCAGATACCAAATACTGTTCTTCTAGTGTAGCCGTAGTTAGGCC
ACCACTTCAAGAACTCTGTAGCACCGCCTACATACCTCGCTCTGCTAATCCTGTTACCAGTGGCTGCTGC
CAGTGGCGATAAGTCGTGTCTTACCGGGTTGGACTCAAGACGATAGTTACCGGATAAGGCGCAGCGGTCG
GGCTGAACGGGGGGTTCGTGCACACAGCCCAGCTTGGAGCGAACGACCTACACCGAACTGAGATACCTAC
AGCGTGAGCTATGAGAAAGCGCCACGCTTCCCGAAGGGAGAAAGGCGGACAGGTATCCGGTAAGCGGCAG
GGTCGGAACAGGAGAGCGCACGAGGGAGCTTCCAGGGGGAAACGCCTGGTATCTTTATAGTCCTGTCGGG
TTTCGCCACCTCTGACTTGAGCGTCGATTTTTGTGATGCTCGTCAGGGGGGCGGAGCCTATGGAAAAACG
CCAGCAACGCGGCCTTTTTACGGTTCCTGGCCTTTTGCTGGCCTTTTGCTCACATGTTCTTTCCTGCGTT
ATCCCCTGATTCTGTGGATAACCGTATTACCGCCTTTGAGTGAGCTGATACCGCTCGCCGCAGCCGAACG
ACCGAGCGCAGCGAGTCAGTGAGCGAGGAAGCGGAAGAGCGCCCAATACGCAAACCGCCTCTCCCCGCGC
GTTGGCCGATTCATTAATGCAGCTGGCACGACAGGTTTCCCGACTGGAAAGCGGGCAGTGAGCGCAACGC
AATTAATGTGAGTTAGCTCACTCATTAGGCACCCCAGGCTTTACACTTTATGCTTCCGGCTCGTATGTTG
TGTGGAATTGTGAGCGGATAACAATTTCACACAGGAAACAGCTATGACCATGATTACGCCAAGCTATTTA
GGTGACGCGTTAGAATACTCAAGCTATGCATCAAGCTTGGTACCGAGCTCGGATCCACTAGTAACGGCCG
CCAGTGTGCTGGAATTCAGG
Features (pLannotate 1.2.2; 13 found; start..end, strand, type, name):
   2106..2124    -  promoter       T7 promoter: promoter for bacteriophage T7 RNA polymerase
   2127..2274    +  CDS            lacZα (fragment): LacZα fragment of β-galactosidase; lacZ fragment
   2284..2587    +  CDS            ccdB (fragment): CcdB, a bacterial toxin that poisons DNA gyrase; ccdB; Plasmids containing the ccdB gene cannot be propagated in standard E. coli strains.
   2635..2904    +  CDS            tnpA (fragment): TN5P_ECOLX - Also known as tnp. Experimental evidence at protein level: Swiss-Prot protein existence level 1. Mediates transposition of transposon Tn5 by a 'cut and paste' mechanism. First, the monomeric transposase binds the 19 bp inverted DNA repeats flanking the transposon. Then, dimerization of the DNA- bound transposase creates a synaptic DNA complex. After nicking of the first DNA strand, excision of the transposon proceeds through a series of intermediates. The transposase then mediates the insertion of the transposon at a new site by strand transfer. The activity of the wild- type tran
   2936..3730    +  CDS            NeoR/KanR: aminoglycoside phosphotransferase from Tn5; aph(3')-II (or nptII); confers resistance to neomycin, kanamycin, and G418 (Geneticin®)
   3751..3801    -  misc_feature   bom (fragment): basis of mobility region from pBR322
   3828..3916    +  promoter       AmpR promoter (fragment): bla
   3936..4310    +  CDS            BleoR: antibiotic-binding protein; Sh ble from Streptoalloteichus hindustanus; confers resistance to bleomycin, phleomycin, and Zeocin™
   4448..5036    +  rep_origin     ori: high-copy-number ColE1/pMB1/pBR322/pUC origin of replication
   5219..5311    +  CDS            lacI (fragment): lac repressor; lacI; The lac repressor binds to the lac operator to inhibit transcription in E. coli. This inhibition can be relieved by adding lactose or isopropyl-β-D-thiogalactopyranoside (IPTG).
   5324..5345    +  protein_bind   CAP binding site: CAP binding activates transcription in the presence of cAMP. E. coli catabolite activator protein
   5360..5390    +  promoter       lac promoter: promoter for the E. coli lac operon
   5398..5414    +  protein_bind   lac operator: The lac repressor binds to the lac operator to inhibit transcription in E. coli. This inhibition can be relieved by adding lactose or isopropyl-β-D-thiogalactopyranoside (IPTG). lac repressor encoded by lacI
