[The description below was written by a language model from this plasmid's Addgene catalogue record and pLannotate feature annotations shown in this document.]
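Description:
pNL2114 pARF19 GG0-GG1 is a Level 0 Golden Gate part plasmid built in the commercial pCR-BluntII-TOPO cloning vector and classed as a synthetic biology construct. It is a bacterial storage and donor plasmid only. It replicates in E. coli from a high-copy ColE1/pUC-type origin and is selected with kanamycin through the Tn5-derived NeoR/KanR (aph(3')-II) gene. The annotated backbone also carries a BleoR (Sh ble) cassette, which confers Zeocin/bleomycin resistance. The remaining annotations are the usual remnants of the TOPO vector's cloning region: a lac promoter with operator and CAP binding site, a T7 promoter, and lacZα and ccdB fragments. In this backbone, lacZα and ccdB form a fusion that is disrupted when a blunt PCR product is inserted, so recombinant clones survive in standard strains.

The payload is a roughly 2 kb promoter fragment of the Arabidopsis thaliana AUXIN RESPONSE FACTOR 19 gene (ARF19, AT1G19220), introduced by TOPO cloning and flanked by linkers designated GG0 and GG1. The automated feature table does not annotate the insert or its linkers. It leaves about the first 2.1 kb of the 5,550 nt sequence unlabelled, which is consistent with the stated insert size and position. The record does not name the type IIS enzyme or describe the overhangs.

As a Level 0 module, the promoter is meant to be released and joined in a defined order with other parts to build higher-level plant expression constructs. The associated work describes an integrase-based toolbox for recording gene expression during plant development. That context suggests pARF19 supplies a developmentally regulated plant promoter input, although the record does not specify the downstream assemblies.
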