Addgene plasmid #195909: pNL2114 pARF19 GG0-GG1
Purpose: Level 0 pARF19 promoter with GG0 and GG1 golden gate linkers
Depositing lab: Jennifer Nemhauser. Depositing organization: University of Washington. Publication: An integrase toolbox to record gene-expression during plant development. Guiziou S, Maranas CJ, Chu JC, Nemhauser JL. Nat Commun. 2023 Apr 3;14(1):1844. doi: 10.1038/s41467-023-37607-5. PubMed 37012288.
Backbone
  Vector backbone: pCR-BluntII-TOPO
  Backbone manufacturer: Thermo Fisher Scientific
  Backbone size w/o insert (bp): 3512
  Vector type: Synthetic Biology
Growth in bacteria
  Bacterial resistance: Kanamycin, 50 μg/mL
  Growth temperature: 37°C
  Growth strain: DH5alpha
  Copy number: High Copy
Gene/Insert
  Gene/Insert name: pARF19
  Species: A. thaliana (mustard weed)
  Insert size (bp): 2038
  Entrez Gene: ARF19 (a.k.a. AT1G19220, ARF11, AUXIN RESPONSE FACTOR11, IAA22, T29M8.9, T29M8_9, auxin response factor 19, indole-3-acetic acid inducible 22)
  Cloning method: TOPO Cloning
Terms and licenses: Academic/Nonprofit Terms; Industry Terms: Not Available to Industry
How to cite: pNL2114 pARF19 GG0-GG1 was a gift from Jennifer Nemhauser (Addgene plasmid # 195909 ; http://n2t.net/addgene:195909 ; RRID:Addgene_195909)
